Addgene plasmid #23251: T7-RelA(KR)
Depositing lab: Warner Greene. Depositing organization: J. David Gladstone Institutes. Publication: Acetylation of RelA at discrete sites regulates distinct nuclear functions of NF-kappaB. Chen LF, Mu Y, Greene WC. EMBO J. 2002 Dec 2. 21(23):6539-48. 10.1093/emboj/cdf660 PubMed 12456660.
Backbone
  Vector backbone: pEv3s (modified pET3A)
  Backbone manufacturer: Matthias P et al. Nucleic Acids Research (1989). 17(15): 6418
  Backbone size w/o insert (bp): 5120
  Vector type: Mammalian Expression
  Selectable markers: Neomycin (select with G418)
Growth in bacteria
  Bacterial resistance: Ampicillin, 100 μg/mL
  Growth temperature: 37°C
  Growth strain: DH5alpha
  Growth instructions: DH5a @ 37C
  Copy number: High Copy
Gene/Insert
  Gene/Insert name: NFkB RelA (alt name: T7-RelA)
  Species: H. sapiens (human)
  Insert size (bp): 1600
  Mutation: K218/221R, K310R
  Entrez Gene: RELA (a.k.a. AIF3BL3, CMCU, NFKB3, p65)
  Tag / fusion protein: T7 gp10 (N terminal on backbone)
  Cloning method: Restriction Enzyme; 5′ cloning site BamHI (not destroyed); 3′ cloning site XbaI (not destroyed)
  Sequencing primers: 5′ NTer primer 5'-GGGGGATCTTGGTGGCGTG-3'; 3′ CTer primer: 5'-CCCTGAAAACTTTGCCCCCTCC-3'
Terms and licenses: Academic/Nonprofit Terms; Industry Terms: Not Available to Industry
How to cite: T7-RelA(KR) was a gift from Warner Greene (Addgene plasmid # 23251 ; http://n2t.net/addgene:23251 ; RRID:Addgene_23251)
