[The description below was written by a language model from this plasmid's Addgene catalogue record.]
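Description:
T7-RelA(KR) is a mammalian expression plasmid encoding a mutant form of human RelA (p65), the transactivating subunit of NF-κB. It is built on pEv3s, which the record describes as a modified pET3A, with a backbone of about 5.1 kb. The plasmid is maintained in E. coli at high copy under ampicillin selection, and the record lists a neomycin marker that allows G418 selection of transfected mammalian cells. The promoter driving the insert is not stated, and no feature table is available to confirm the origin of replication or other regulatory elements.

The insert of roughly 1.6 kb was cloned between BamHI and XbaI sites, both of which are retained. It sits in frame with a backbone-encoded N-terminal T7 gp10 epitope tag. "T7" in the plasmid name therefore refers to this tag, which allows detection or immunoprecipitation of the exogenous protein with anti-T7 antibodies and distinguishes it from endogenous RelA. The "KR" designation reflects lysine-to-arginine substitutions at positions 218, 221 and 310. Arginine preserves the positive charge of lysine but cannot be acetylated, so this triple mutant serves as an acetylation-deficient version of RelA.

The associated study examined how acetylation of RelA at discrete sites regulates distinct nuclear functions of NF-κB. In that context the construct is typically used alongside wild-type tagged RelA in transfection experiments, to test how loss of acetylation at these lysines affects NF-κB activity.
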