>Addgene plasmid #23251 | T7-RelA(KR) | addgene partial sequence | sequence record 29143 | 23251 with hRELA-R (ACCATGGTGGGAAACTCATC)
AGGGCTGGGGTGCTGGCTTGGGGACAGAAGCTGAGCTGCGGGAAGGCACAGCAATGCGTCGAGGTGGAGG
CCGGGGGTCGGTGGGTCCGCTGAAAGGACTCTTCTTCATGATGCTGCGGAAGGTCTCATATGTCCTTTTA
CGTTTCTCCTCAATCCGGTGACGATCGTCTGTATCTGGCAGGTACTGGAATTCCATGGGCTCACTGAGCT
CCCGGTCGGAAGGCCGCCGCAGCTGCATGGAGACACGCACAGGAGCCTGCAGGCTGGGGTCTGCGTAGGG
AGGGGTCCGGAACACAATGGCCACTTGTCGGTGCACATCAGCTTGCGAAAAGGAGCCTCGGGCCTCCCAG
CCTGGTCCCGTGAAATACACCTCAATGTCCTCTCGCTGCACTCGGTCACACAGTAGGAAGATCTCATCCC
CACCGAGGCAGCTGCCAGAGTTTCGGTTCACTCGGCAGATCTTGAGCTCGGCAGTGTTGGGGGCACGATT
GTCAAAGATGGGATGAGAAAGGACAGGCGGCAGGCGGAGGGGCCTGCCTGATGGGTCCCGCACTGTCACC
TGGAAGCAGAGCCGCACAGCATTCAGGTCGTAGTCCCCACGCTGCTCTTCTAT
