>Addgene plasmid #23251 | T7-RelA(KR) | addgene partial sequence | sequence record 29144 | 23251 with T7
TAACTTACGGTAAATGGCCCGCCTGGCTGACCGCCCAACGACCCCCGCCCATTGACGTCAATAATGACGT
ATGTTCCCATAGTAACGCCAATAGGGACTTTCCATTGACGTCAATGGGTGGAGTATTTACGGTAAACTGC
CCACTTGGCAGTACATCAAGTGTATCATATGCCAAGTACGCCCCCTATTGACGTCAATGACGGTAAATGG
CCCGCCTGGCATTATGCCCAGTACATGACCTTATGGGACTTTCCTACTTGGCAGTACATCTACGTATTAG
TCATCGCTATTACCATGGTGATGCGGTTTTGGCAGTACATCAATGGGCGTGGATAGCGGTTTGACTCACG
GGGATTTCCAAGTCTCCACCCCATTGACGTCAATGGGAGTTTGTTTTGGCACCAAAATCAACGGGACTTT
CCAAAATGTCGTAACAACTCCGCCCCATTGACGCAAATGGGCGGTAGGCGTGTACGGTGGGAGGTCTATA
TAAGCAGAGCTCGTTTAGTGAACCGTCAGATCGCCTGGAGACGCCATCCACGCTGTTTTGACCTCCATAG
AAGACACCGGGACCGATCCAGCCTCCGGGGGATCTTGGTGGCGTGAAACTCCCGCACCTCTTCGGCCAGC
GCCTTGTAGAAGCGCGTATGGCTTCGTGGGGATCTATGGCTAGCATGACTGGTGGACAGCAAATGGGTCG
CGGATCCGA
